Addgene plasmid #116962: pFS_0350_pET30-RT-CRISPR_Cellulomonas_bogoriensis_69B4_ARRAY_1_RC
Purpose: Expresses CbRT-Cas1-Cas2 under pT7lac promoter, encodes CbCRISPR array 1 RC, compatible with SENECA acquisition readout
Depositing lab: Randall Platt. Depositing organization: ETH Zurich (Swiss Federal Institute of Technology). Publication: Transcriptional recording by CRISPR spacer acquisition from RNA. Schmidt F, Cherepkova MY, Platt RJ. Nature. 2018 Oct;562(7727):380-385. doi: 10.1038/s41586-018-0569-1. Epub 2018 Oct 3. PubMed 30283135.
Backbone
  Vector backbone: pET30b+
  Backbone manufacturer: Novagen
  Vector type: Bacterial Expression
Growth in bacteria
  Bacterial resistance: Kanamycin, 50 μg/mL
  Growth temperature: 37°C
  Growth strain: Stbl3
  Copy number: Low Copy
Gene/Insert
  Gene/Insert name: Cellulomonas bogoriensis 69B4 RT-Cas1-Cas2
  Species: Synthetic
  Promoter: T7
  Cloning method: Restriction Enzyme; 5′ cloning site Unknown (unknown if destroyed); 3′ cloning site Unknown (unknown if destroyed)
  Sequencing primers: 5′ T7; 3′ T7-term
Terms and licenses: Academic/Nonprofit Terms; Industry Terms: Not Available to Industry
Depositor comments: Please see the annotated GenBank file and the additional image file for the location of specific features in the sequence of this plasmid.
How to cite: pFS_0350_pET30-RT-CRISPR_Cellulomonas_bogoriensis_69B4_ARRAY_1_RC was a gift from Randall Platt (Addgene plasmid # 116962 ; http://n2t.net/addgene:116962 ; RRID:Addgene_116962)
