[The description below was written by a language model from this plasmid's Addgene catalogue record and pLannotate feature annotations shown in this document.]
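Description:
pFS_0350_pET30-RT-CRISPR_Cellulomonas_bogoriensis_69B4_ARRAY_1_RC is a 7.2 kb bacterial expression plasmid built on the Novagen pET30b+ backbone. It is propagated in E. coli through a ColE1/pBR322-type origin accompanied by the bom region and the rop gene, which keeps copy number low as recorded in the catalogue entry, and it is selected with kanamycin through an aminoglycoside phosphotransferase (KanR) gene. A fragment of an M13/f1 phage origin and short remnants of tetracycline-resistance sequence are backbone carry-overs with no stated function here.

The payload is a synthetic version of the Cellulomonas bogoriensis 69B4 CRISPR adaptation module, a reverse transcriptase–Cas1 fusion together with Cas2, placed under a T7 promoter followed by a lac operator (T7lac). The plasmid-borne lacI gene supplies repressor, so expression depends on T7 RNA polymerase in the host and is inducible with IPTG. The automated annotation does not label the Cas coding sequences themselves. It does mark a T7 gene 10 ribosome binding site just downstream of the operator and a second partial copy further along, consistent with two separately translated open reading frames in the unannotated stretch, before a T7 terminator. According to the record, the plasmid also encodes the species' CRISPR array 1 in the "RC" (presumably reverse-complement) orientation, though its position is not annotated in the feature table.

RT-Cas1–Cas2 complexes can integrate spacers derived from RNA into a CRISPR array. This construct was made to test such acquisition for transcriptional recording, and is designed to be compatible with the SENECA readout for selectively detecting newly expanded arrays.
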