Features (pLannotate 1.2.2; 18 found; start..end, strand, type, name):
    204..317     +  rep_origin     M13 ori (fragment): M13 bacteriophage origin of replication; arrow indicates direction of (+) strand synthesis
    343..400     +  promoter       AmpR promoter (fragment): bla
    409..1224    -  CDS            KanR: aminoglycoside phosphotransferase; aph(3')-Ia; confers resistance to kanamycin in bacteria or G418 (Geneticin®) in eukaryotes
   1346..1934    +  rep_origin     ori: high-copy-number ColE1/pMB1/pBR322/pUC origin of replication
   2120..2259    -  misc_feature   bom: basis of mobility region from pBR322
   2361..2552    -  CDS            rop: Rop protein, which maintains plasmids at low copy number; rop
   2569..2949    +  CDS            YPB1_ECOLX: Protein predicted: Swiss-Prot protein existence level 4. From Escherichia coli.
   3021..3312    -  CDS            TcR (fragment): tetracycline efflux protein; tet; confers resistance to tetracycline
   3327..3348    -  protein_bind   CAP binding site: CAP binding activates transcription in the presence of cAMP. E. coli catabolite activator protein
   3361..4443    -  CDS            lacI: lac repressor; lacI; The lac repressor binds to the lac operator to inhibit transcription in E. coli. This inhibition can be relieved by adding lactose or isopropyl-β-D-thiogalactopyranoside (IPTG).
   4444..4521    -  promoter       lacI promoter: lacI
   4529..4808    -  CDS            TcR (fragment): tetracycline efflux protein; tet; confers resistance to tetracycline
   4834..4852    +  promoter       T7 promoter: promoter for bacteriophage T7 RNA polymerase
   4853..4877    +  protein_bind   lac operator: The lac repressor binds to the lac operator to inhibit transcription in E. coli. This inhibition can be relieved by adding lactose or isopropyl-β-D-thiogalactopyranoside (IPTG). lac repressor encoded by lacI
   4892..4914    +  RBS            RBS: efficient ribosome binding site from bacteriophage T7 gene 10 (Olins and Rangwala, 1989)
   6782..6799    +  RBS            RBS (fragment): efficient ribosome binding site from bacteriophage T7 gene 10 (Olins and Rangwala, 1989)
   7097..7146    +  CDS            SET1 (fragment): solubility-enhancement tag derived from T7 phage gene 10B
   7154..7201    +  terminator     T7 terminator: transcription terminator for bacteriophage T7 RNA polymerase
>Addgene plasmid #116962 | pFS_0350_pET30-RT-CRISPR_Cellulomonas_bogoriensis_69B4_ARRAY_1_RC | addgene full sequence | sequence record 227014 | Addgene NGS Result
CCAGGTCACACGGCACGCGACAGCGACTCGACCATCGTGAGAGCTCATCAGAACGCCCCGCCGTGCACAA
GGGTGAAATTGATACCGCTCGCTGACCTGAGGCTGGAGCCGCCCGAACGCGCGGCCGCCCGCCTCTCGTT
GGCGTAGCCGCCCGCCGTTTCAATGCCCTCAGTTTCGGGCCATGGGTGGAACGTCCCGCGGCCGCTATTC
TTTTGATTTATAAGGGATTTTGCCGATTTCGGCCTATTGGTTAAAAAATGAGCTGATTTAACAAAAATTT
AACGCGAATTTTAACAAAATATTAACGCTTACAATTTAGGTGGCACTTTTCGGGGAAATGTGCGCGGAAC
CCCTATTTGTTTATTTTTCTAAATACATTCAAATATGTATCCGCTCATGAATTAATTCTTAGAAAAACTC
ATCGAGCATCAAATGAAACTGCAATTTATTCATATCAGGATTATCAATACCATATTTTTGAAAAAGCCGT
TTCTGTAATGAAGGAGAAAACTCACCGAGGCAGTTCCATAGGATGGCAAGATCCTGGTATCGGTCTGCGA
TTCCGACTCGTCCAACATCAATACAACCTATTAATTTCCCCTCGTCAAAAATAAGGTTATCAAGTGAGAA
ATCACCATGAGTGACGACTGAATCCGGTGAGAATGGCAAAAGTTTATGCATTTCTTTCCAGACTTGTTCA
ACAGGCCAGCCATTACGCTCGTCATCAAAATCACTCGCATCAACCAAACCGTTATTCATTCGTGATTGCG
CCTGAGCGAGACGAAATACGCGATCGCTGTTAAAAGGACAATTACAAACAGGAATCGAATGCAACCGGCG
CAGGAACACTGCCAGCGCATCAACAATATTTTCACCTGAATCAGGATATTCTTCTAATACCTGGAATGCT
GTTTTCCCGGGGATCGCAGTGGTGAGTAACCATGCATCATCAGGAGTACGGATAAAATGCTTGATGGTCG
GAAGAGGCATAAATTCCGTCAGCCAGTTTAGTCTGACCATCTCATCTGTAACATCATTGGCAACGCTACC
TTTGCCATGTTTCAGAAACAACTCTGGCGCATCGGGCTTCCCATACAATCGATAGATTGTCGCACCTGAT
TGCCCGACATTATCGCGAGCCCATTTATACCCATATAAATCAGCATCCATGTTGGAATTTAATCGCGGCC
TAGAGCAAGACGTTTCCCGTTGAATATGGCTCATAACACCCCTTGTATTACTGTTTATGTAAGCAGACAG
TTTTATTGTTCATGACCAAAATCCCTTAACGTGAGTTTTCGTTCCACTGAGCGTCAGACCCCGTAGAAAA
GATCAAAGGATCTTCTTGAGATCCTTTTTTTCTGCGCGTAATCTGCTGCTTGCAAACAAAAAAACCACCG
CTACCAGCGGTGGTTTGTTTGCCGGATCAAGAGCTACCAACTCTTTTTCCGAAGGTAACTGGCTTCAGCA
GAGCGCAGATACCAAATACTGTCCTTCTAGTGTAGCCGTAGTTAGGCCACCACTTCAAGAACTCTGTAGC
ACCGCCTACATACCTCGCTCTGCTAATCCTGTTACCAGTGGCTGCTGCCAGTGGCGATAAGTCGTGTCTT
ACCGGGTTGGACTCAAGACGATAGTTACCGGATAAGGCGCAGCGGTCGGGCTGAACGGGGGGTTCGTGCA
CACAGCCCAGCTTGGAGCGAACGACCTACACCGAACTGAGATACCTACAGCGTGAGCTATGAGAAAGCGC
CACGCTTCCCGAAGGGAGAAAGGCGGACAGGTATCCGGTAAGCGGCAGGGTCGGAACAGGAGAGCGCACG
AGGGAGCTTCCAGGGGGAAACGCCTGGTATCTTTATAGTCCTGTCGGGTTTCGCCACCTCTGACTTGAGC
GTCGATTTTTGTGATGCTCGTCAGGGGGGCGGAGCCTATGGAAAAACGCCAGCAACGCGGCCTTTTTACG
GTTCCTGGTCTTTTGCTGGCCTTTTGCTCACATGTTCTTTCCTGCGTTATCCCCTGATTCTGTGGATAAC
CGTATTACCGCCTTTGAGTGAGCTGATACCGCTCGCCGCAGCCGAACGACCGAGCGCAGCGAGTCAGTGA
GCGAGGAAGCGGAAGAGCGCCTGATGCGGTATTTTCTCCTTACGCATCTGTGCGGTATTTCACACCGCAA
TGGTGCACTCTCAGTACAATCTGCTCTGATGCCGCATAGTTAAGCCAGTATACACTCCGCTATCGCTACG
TGACTGGGTCATGGCTGCGCCCCGACACCCGCCAACACCCGCTGACGCGCCCTGACGGGCTTGTCTGCTC
CCGGCATCCGCTTACAGACAAGCTGTGACCGTCTCCGGGAGCTGCATGTGTCAGAGGTTTTCACCGTCAT
CACCGAAACGCGCGAGGCAGCTGCGGTAAAGCTCATCAGCGTGGTCGTGAAGCGATTCACAGATGTCTGC
CTGTTCATCCGCGTCCAGCTCGTTGAGTTTCTCCAGAAGCGTTAATGTCTGGCTTCTGATAAAGCGGGCC
ATGTTAAGGGCGGTTTTTTCCTGTTTGGTCACTGATGCCTCCGTGTAAGGGGGATTTCTGTTCATGGGGG
TAATGATACCGATGAAACGAGAGAGGATGCTCACGATACGGGTTACTGATGATGAACATGCCCGGTTACT
GGAACGTTGTGAGGGTAAACAACTGGCGGTATGGATGCGGCGGGACCAGAGAAAAATCACTCAGGGTCAA
TGCCAGCGCTTCGTTAATACAGATGTAGGTGTTCCACAGGGTAGCCAGCAGCATCCTGCGATGCAGATCC
GGAACATAATGGTGCAGGGCGCTGACTTCCGCGTTTCCAGACTTTACGAAACACGGAAACCGAAGATCAT
TCATGTTGTTGCTCAGGTCGCAGACGTTTTGCAGCAGCAGTCGCTTCACGTTCGCTCGCGTATCGGTGAT
TCATTCTGCTAACCAGTAAGGCAACCCCGCCAGCCTAGCCGGGTCCTCAACGACAGGAGCACGATCATGC
GCACCCGTGGGGCCGCCATGCCGGCGATAATGGCCTGCTTCTCGCCGAAACGTTTGGTGGCGGGACCAGT
GACGAAGGCTTGAGCGAGGGCGTGCAAGATTCCGAATACCGCAAGCGACAGGCCGATCATCGTCGCGCTC
CAGCGAAAGCGGTCCTCGCCGAAAATGACCCAGAGCGCTGCCGGCACCTGTCCTACGAGTTGCATGATAA
AGAAGATAGTCATAAGTGCGGCGACGATAGTCATGCCCCGCGCCCACCGGAAGGAGCTGACTGGGTTGAA
GGCTCTCAAGGGCATCGGTCGAGATCCCGGTGCCTAATGAGTGAGCTAACTTACATTAATTGCGTTGCGC
TCACTGCCCGCTTTCCAGTCGGGAAACCTGTCGTGCCAGCTGCATTAATGAATCGGCCAACGCGCGGGGA
GAGGCGGTTTGCGTATTGGGCGCCAGGGTGGTTTTTCTTTTCACCAGTGAGACGGGCAACAGCTGATTGC
CCTTCACCGCCTGGCCCTGAGAGAGTTGCAGCAAGCGGTCCACGCTGGTTTGCCCCAGCAGGCGAAAATC
CTGTTTGATGGTGGTTAACGGCGGGATATAACATGAGCTATCTTCGGTATCGTCGTATCCCACTACCGAG
ATGTCCGCACCAACGCGCAGCCCGGACTCGGTAATGGCGCGCATTGCGCCCAGCGCCATCTGATCGTTGG
CAACCAGCATCGCAGTGGGAACGATGCCCTCATTCAGCATTTGCATGGTTTGTTGAAAACCGGACATGGC
ACTCCAGTCGCCTTCCCGTTCCGCTATCGGCTGAATTTGATTGCGAGTGAGATATTTATGCCAGCCAGCC
AGACGCAGACGCGCCGAGACAGAACTTAATGGGCCCGCTAACAGCGCGATTTGCTGGTGACCCAATGCGA
CCAGATGCTCCACGCCCAGTCGCGTACCATCTTCATGGGAGAAAATAATACTGTTGATGGGTGTCTGGTC
AGAGACATCAAGAAATAACGCCGGAACATTAGTGCAGGCAGCTTCCACAGCAATGGCATCCTGGTCATCC
AGCGGATAGTTAATGATCAGCCCACTGACGCGTTGCGCGAGAAGATTGTGCACCGCCGCTTTACAGGCTT
CGACGCCGCTTCGTTCTACCATCGACACCACCACGCTGGCACCCAGTTGATCGGCGCGAGATTTAATCGC
CGCGACAATTTGCGACGGCGCGTGCAGGGCCAGACTGGAGGTGGCAACGCCAATCAGCAACGACTGTTTG
CCCGCCAGTTGTTGTGCCACGCGGTTGGGAATGTAATTCAGCTCCGCCATCGCCGCTTCCACTTTTTCCC
GCGTTTTCGCAGAAACGTGGCTGGCCTGGTTCACCACGCGGGAAACGGTCTGATAAGAGACACCGGCATA
CTCTGCGACATCGTATAACGTTACTGGTTTCACATTCACCACCCTGAATTGACTCTCTTCCGGGCGCTAT
CATGCCATACCGCGAAAGGTTTTGCGCCATTCGATGGTGTCCGGGATCTCGACGCTCTCCCTTATGCGAC
TCCTGCATTAGGAAGCAGCCCAGTAGTAGGTTGAGGCCGTTGAGCACCGCCGCCGCAAGGAATGGTGCAT
GCAAGGAGATGGCGCCCAACAGTCCCCCGGCCACGGGGCCTGCCACCATACCCACGCCGAAACAAGCGCT
CATGAGCCCGAAGTGGCGAGCCCGATCTTCCCCATCGGTGATGTCGGCGATATAGGCGCCAGCAACCGCA
CCTGTGGCGCCGGTGATGCCGGCCACGATGCGTCCGGCGTAGAGGATCGAGATCGATCTCGATCCCGCGA
AATTAATACGACTCACTATAGGGGAATTGTGAGCGGATAACAATTCCCCTCTAGAAATAATTTTGTTTAA
CTTTAAGAAGGAGATATACATATGGCTAGAGTCGCAGATGAAGGAGCCTTGACGAGAGCTTGGTCCGAAG
TTCTTGAGGCTGCTGAAAGAGATGGCAGAGTACCAGTGAGCGTCCGAAGATTTGAGAGAGGTGTTGCTGC
TAGTCTAGTGCGACTTTCTGGAGAATTGTCATCTGGAAGATATCAGCCATCAAGAGTTTCAGAAGTTAGC
CTAAGAACTGGTAGTGGCTCAGAAAGAGTTTTGAGAATTGGCGCAGTTGTAGATCGTGTTGTAGAAAGGA
GTTTGCTTAACGCTTTGACTCCCGTTATTGATCCTCTACTGTCCCCTTTTGCTTTTGGTTTTAGGAGAGG
TCTAGGCGTTAAAGATGCCGTAGCAGCTTTGGCTAGAGCTAGAGATGAAGGTTCTACACATGTGCTTAGA
AGTGATATTGCCGCCGCTTTTGATTCCGTGCCAAGGGCACGAGCTGTTCAGGCACTTTCACGTTTAGTAC
CAGATAGACGTGTTTGTGATGTCGTTGCCTCTTTACTGGCTAGACTAGATGATTATGGTTTAGAAGGTGT
GGGTATTGCTCAAGGTTCAGCTGTATCTCCACTCCTCTTAAATTTGTATTTACTTCCCTTTGATGAGGCT
TTGATGGCTAATGGTTTTACACCACTTAGATACGCTGATGATATTGCTGTTCCAGCTATGTCGGAAAGTC
AAGCCCAAAGTGCTGCCCAAGATGTCGCCCATCAATTAGAATGTCTAGGTTTGGCTTGTAGTGCACCCAA
AACTAGCATCAGGTCCTTTGATGAAGGTGTTCATTTCTTAGGGGTAACTTTGAGAGCTAGACCTTCTTCG
ACAGCACCACCCCCAGCTCGATCAAGGCCTCAAAGAATTTCTATGGTCGTTTCTGAGGGTGGTGCTGTAG
TTAGAACAAGACGTGGTCGAGTTAGAGTAGACCGAGATGGAGAAACTGTTGCCTCAATGTCATTGTCCAG
AGTAGCACGTATTGTTGTTCAGGGTCGTGTAGGTTTGACGACTCCACTTCTTCATGAAGCTGCTCAGAGA
GGTATTGATGTTGTAATGCTTAGTAGATCGGGTGGGTATGTTGGTAGGCTATCAAGAAGGCGTCCAGGTG
ATCCTTCTTTGAGGAGAGCACAAGCCAGAGCATACGATTCTGGAGCTGATTTGGAGAGGCTTACAACTGC
TTTTGTTTCCGGTAAGATTACTAATATGAGAGTAGCCGTATTGCGACACCAAAGAGGCGCCGGAACTTCC
GAAGAAGGAGCCAGAGTCGCTGCACAACTTGCTGAAGCCCGAGCAAGGGCATCTGTTATGAGGTCTGTAC
CTTCTTTAATGGGAGTAGAAGGGGCCGCAACAAGAGCCTATTTTGGTTGGCTAGGCTCGCGAGTTGGCGA
AGAATGGGGATTTCATGGACGTGCTAGAAGGCCACCCCCTGACCCTGTTAATAGTATGTTATCCTATGGA
TATGTATTATTGTGCGCTGAAGGAGTTTCTGCTTGTGAACAAGCTGGTCTTGATCCTGATATGGGCTTTC
TACATTCTGATCGATGGGGTCGTCCGAGTTTGGCACTAGATTTGATGGAAGAATGGCGTCCTGTCATTGT
TGATTCGACTGTGTTGAGGATTATTTCGAATAAAAGACTAAAGCCATCAGACTTTACATTTGATGCCAAA
CAAGGAGCAAGGATGACCGCTCATGCTAGACAAACTTTTCTGAGAGAATATGAAGCAAGAATGTTGACGC
TTGCTGGATCAGATGCCGGGGCTGGTCGTCAACCATATAGAAGATTGATTGCTACTCAAGCTATGAGACT
TGCAGAGGCTTTGAGAACACCCGGTGGTCCATATCGTCCTTATGTTTGGAGATAGCGTACGTTAACTTTA
AGAAGGAGAACTTAAGATGATATGGATCTTAGCATGTTATGATATAGCTGACGATGATCGAAGATCCAGA
TTATCTGATCTTCTAGCAGAGTTAGGCCCAAGAGTCCAACAGAGCGTCTTTGAATGTAGACTTCCCTCTA
AGAAGGCTTTGAGAAGATTATTGGGAGAACTTGCTGCACTTATCGACCCCGTTGAAGATCAGGTGCGTGT
TTACGAGCTTGGTGGCCAAGGACCCAGACCGCAAATTGTTGGCACTCGTATCCTAGAAGAATGGCGAGAC
ATGTGGGTTGTTTAACTCGAGATCCGGCTGCTAACAAAGCCCGAAAGGAAGCTGAGTTGGCTGCTGCCAC
CGCTGAGCAATAACTAGCATAACCCCTTGGGGCCTCTAAACGGGTCTTGAGGGGTTTTTTGCTGAAAGGA
GGAACTATATCCGGATA
